Addgene plasmid #208710: pDisplay-GRAB_g5-HT2m
Purpose: Expresses the green 5-HT sensor GRAB_g5-HT2m in mammalian cells
Depositing lab: Yulong Li. Depositing organization: Peking University. Publication: Improved green and red GRAB sensors for monitoring spatiotemporal serotonin release in vivo. Deng F, Wan J, Li G, Dong H, Xia X, Wang Y, Li X, Zhuang C, Zheng Y, Liu L, Yan Y, Feng J, Zhao Y, Xie H, Li Y. Nat Methods. 2024 Apr;21(4):692-702. doi: 10.1038/s41592-024-02188-8. Epub 2024 Mar 5. PubMed 38443508.
Backbone
  Vector backbone: pDisplay
  Backbone manufacturer: pDisplay
  Backbone size w/o insert (bp): 6548
  Vector type: Mammalian Expression
Growth in bacteria
  Bacterial resistance: Ampicillin, 100 μg/mL
  Growth temperature: 37°C
  Growth strain: DH5alpha
  Copy number: High Copy
Gene/Insert
  Gene/Insert name: Green fluorescent 5-HT sensor GRAB_g5-HT2m
  Species: H. sapiens (human), M. musculus (mouse)
  Insert size (bp): 2151
  Promoter: CMV
  Cloning method: Gibson Cloning
Terms and licenses: Academic/Nonprofit Terms; Industry Terms: Not Available to Industry
Depositor comments: Please visit https://www.biorxiv.org/content/10.1101/2023.05.27.542566v1 for bioRxiv preprint.
How to cite: pDisplay-GRAB_g5-HT2m was a gift from Yulong Li (Addgene plasmid # 208710 ; http://n2t.net/addgene:208710 ; RRID:Addgene_208710)
