[The description below was written by a language model from this plasmid's Addgene catalogue record and pLannotate feature annotations shown in this document.]
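Description:
pDisplay-GRAB_g5-HT2m is a mammalian expression plasmid built on the pDisplay backbone that expresses GRAB_g5-HT2m, a genetically encoded green fluorescent sensor for serotonin (5-HT). It is propagated in E. coli as a high-copy plasmid through a ColE1/pUC-type origin under ampicillin selection (AmpR, β-lactamase). It also carries an f1 origin and an SV40 promoter-driven NeoR/KanR cassette with an HSV TK polyadenylation signal, which could support G418 selection of transfected mammalian cells.

The sensor is transcribed from the CMV enhancer/promoter, and a T7 promoter lies just upstream of the coding region. The open reading frame begins with the mouse Igκ leader from pDisplay, which directs the protein into the secretory pathway and so toward the plasma membrane. It continues as a G-protein-coupled receptor scaffold interrupted by a GFP-derived module, annotated as cEGFP. This fits the GRAB design, in which ligand-induced conformational change in the receptor alters the fluorescence of the inserted fluorescent protein. The automated annotation labels the receptor segments flanking the fluorescent module as fragments resembling human ADRA2A and HTR2C. These are homology-based calls, and the record does not specify which receptor forms the scaffold, listing only human and mouse as source species.

Downstream, an EMCV IRES2 drives separate translation of mCherry fused to a K-Ras C-terminal fragment, probably a membrane-targeting motif. This gives a serotonin-independent red marker for identifying expressing cells and normalising the green signal. The pDisplay PDGFRβ transmembrane segment remains after this cassette, though whether it is translated is not clear from the record, and a bGH poly(A) signal ends the transcript. The plasmid is suited to transient expression in cultured mammalian cells for characterising or imaging serotonin responses.
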