Features (pLannotate 1.2.2; 25 found; start..end, strand, type, name):
    380..583     +  promoter       CMV promoter: human cytomegalovirus (CMV) immediate early promoter
    579..612     +  LTR            5' LTR (truncated) (fragment): truncated 5' long terminal repeat (LTR) from HIV-1
    628..646     +  promoter       T7 promoter: promoter for bacteriophage T7 RNA polymerase
    727..789     +  sig_peptide    Igκ leader: leader sequence from mouse immunoglobulin κ light chain
    791..808     +  protein_bind   attB1 (fragment): mutant version of attB; core recombination site for the Gateway® BP reaction BP Clonase™
    880..1665    +  CDS            ADRA2A (fragment): ADA2A_HUMAN - Also known as ADRA2R, ADRAR. Experimental evidence at protein level: Swiss-Prot protein existence level 1. Alpha-2 adrenergic receptors mediate the catecholamine- induced inhibition of adenylate cyclase through the action of G proteins. The rank order of potency for agonists of this receptor is oxymetazoline > clonidine > epinephrine > norepinephrine > phenylephrine > dopamine > p-synephrine > p-tyramine > serotonin = p- octopamine. For antagonists, the rank order is yohimbine > phentolamine = mianserine > chlorpromazine = spiperone = prazosin > propanolol > alprenolol = pindolol
   1672..2394    +  CDS            cEGFP: cEGFP is a basic (constitutively fluorescent) green fluorescent protein published in 2008, derived from Aequorea victoria.
   2428..2874    +  CDS            HTR2C (fragment): 5HT2C_HUMAN - Also known as HTR1C. Experimental evidence at protein level: Swiss-Prot protein existence level 1. G-protein coupled receptor for 5-hydroxytryptamine (serotonin). Also functions as a receptor for various drugs and psychoactive substances, including ergot alkaloid derivatives, 1-2,5,- dimethoxy-4-iodophenyl-2-aminopropane (DOI) and lysergic acid diethylamide (LSD). Ligand binding causes a conformation change that triggers signaling via guanine nucleotide-binding proteins (G proteins) and modulates the activity of down-stream effectors. Beta-arrestin family members inhibit signalin
   2888..3473    +  misc_feature   IRES2: internal ribosome entry site (IRES) of the encephalomyocarditis virus (EMCV)
   3474..4181    +  CDS            mCherry: mCherry is a basic (constitutively fluorescent) red fluorescent protein published in 2004, derived from Discosoma sp.. It is reported to be a very rapidly-maturing monomer with low acid sensitivity.
   4182..4232    +  CDS            K-Ras (fragment): human small GTPase proto-oncoprotein
   4272..4418    +  CDS            PDGFRβ TM domain: transmembrane domain from platelet derived growth factor receptor beta
   4446..4670    +  polyA_signal   bGH poly(A) signal: bovine growth hormone polyadenylation signal
   4674..4692    +  promoter       SV40 promoter (fragment): SV40 enhancer and early promoter
   4802..5390    -  rep_origin     ori: high-copy-number ColE1/pMB1/pBR322/pUC origin of replication
   5612..5628    +  polyA_signal   bGH poly(A) signal (fragment): bovine growth hormone polyadenylation signal
   5719..5766    -  polyA_signal   HSV TK poly(A) signal: herpes simplex virus thymidine kinase polyadenylation signal (Cole and Stacy, 1985)
   5825..5977    -  CDS            ble (fragment): BLE_KLEPN - Experimental evidence at protein level: Swiss-Prot protein existence level 1. Binding protein with a strong affinity to the bleomycin family of antibiotics. Binds to CL990; an antimitotic-antibiotic compound. From Klebsiella pneumoniae.
   5998..6792    -  CDS            NeoR/KanR: aminoglycoside phosphotransferase from Tn5; aph(3')-II (or nptII); confers resistance to neomycin, kanamycin, and G418 (Geneticin®)
   6827..7180    -  promoter       SV40 promoter: SV40 enhancer and early promoter
   7182..7199    -  promoter       AmpR promoter (fragment): bla
   7240..8100    -  CDS            AmpR: β-lactamase; bla; confers resistance to ampicillin, carbenicillin, and related antibiotics
   8101..8205    -  promoter       AmpR promoter: bla
   8232..8660    +  rep_origin     f1 ori (sequence partly withheld): f1 bacteriophage origin of replication; arrow indicates direction of (+) strand synthesis
   8699..379     +  enhancer       CMV enhancer (across the origin): human cytomegalovirus immediate early enhancer
>Addgene plasmid #208710 | pDisplay-GRAB_g5-HT2m | addgene full sequence | sequence record 412243 | Addgene NGS Result
ACATTGATTATTGACTAGTTATTAATAGTAATCAATTACGGGGTCATTAGTTCATAGCCCATATATGGAG
TTCCGCGTTACATAACTTACGGTAAATGGCCCGCCTGGCTGACCGCCCAACGACCCCTGCCCATTGACGT
CAATAATGACGTATGTTCCCATAGTAACGCCAATAGGGACTTTCCATTGACGTCAATGGGTGGAGTATTT
ACGGTAAACTGCCCACTTGGCAGTACATCAAGTGTATCATATGCCAAGTACGCCCCCTATTGACGTCAAT
GACGGTAAATGGCCCGCCTGGCATTATGCCCAGTACATGACCTTATGGGACTTTCCTACTTGGCAGTACA
TCTACGTATTAGTCATCGCTATTACCATGGTGATGCGGTTTTGGCAGTACATCAATGGGCGTGGATAGCG
GTTTGACTCACGGGGATTTCCAAGTCTCCACCCCATTGACGTCAATGGGAGTTTGTTTTGGCACCAAAAT
CAACGGGACTTTCCAAAATGTCGTAACAACTCCGCCCCATTGACGCAAATGGGCGGTAGGCGTGTACGGT
GGGAGGTCTATATAAGCAGAGCTCTCTGGCTAACTAGAGAACCCACTGCTTACTGGCTTATCGAAATTAA
TACGACTCACTATAGGGAGACCCAAGCTTGGTACCGAGCTCGGATCCACTAGTAACGGCCGCCAGTGTGC
TGGAATTCGGCTTGGGGATATCCACCATGGAGACAGACACACTCCTGCTATGGGTACTGCTGCTCTGGGT
TCCAGGTTCCACTGGTGACACAAGTTTGTACAAAAAAGTTGGCACCACCGGTGACAAACTTGATGCTAAT
GTGAGTTCCAACGAGGGTTTCAGGTCCGTGGAGAAGGTCGTGCTGCTCACGTTCCTTGCAGTGGTTATCC
TGATGGCCATCTTGGGCAACCTGCTGGTGATGGTGGCTGTGTGCAGGGACAGGCAGCTCAGGAAAATAAA
AACCAACTATTTCATTGTGTCTCTCGCCTTTGCTGACCTGCTGGTTTCGGTGCTGGTGATGCCCTTTGGT
GCCATTGAGCTGGTCCAAGACATCTGGGCTTATGGGGAGATGTTCTGCCTGGTCCGGACCTCTCTGGATG
TCTACCTTACCACAGCATCGATCTTTCACCTGTGCTGTATTTCCCTGGACAGGTATTACGCCATCTGCTG
CCAGCCTTTGGTTTATAGGAACAAGATGACCCCTCTACGCATCGCATTAATGTTGGGAGGCTGCTGGGTC
CTTCCCATGTTTATATCTTTTCTCCCCATAATGCAAGGCTGGAACAACATCGGCATAGTTGATGTGATAG
AGAAAAGGAAATTCAGCCACAACTCTAACTCCACGTGGTGTGTCTTCATGGTCAACAAGCCCTATGCTAT
CACCTGCTCTGTGGTGGCCGGCTACATCCCGTTTCTCCTCATGGTGCTGGCCTATTACCGAATCTATGTC
GTGGCTAAGCGGGGTCCGGACGCCGTCGCCGCGCCGCCGGGGGGCACCGAGCGCAGGCCCAACGGTCTGG
GCCCCGAGCGCAGCGCGGGCCCGGGGGGCGCAGAGGCCGAACCGCTGCCCACCCAGCTCAACGGCGCCCC
TGGCGAGCCCGCGCCGGCCGGGCCGCGCGACACCGACGCGCTGGACCTGGAGGAGGGAGGAAACGTCTAT
ATCAAGGCCGACAAGCAGAAGAACGGCATCAAGGCGATCTTCCACATCCGCCACAACATCGAGGACGGCG
GCGTGCAGCTCGCCATCCACTACCAGCAGAACACCCCCATCGGCGACGGCCCCGTGCTGCTGCCCGACAA
CCACTACCTGAGCGTGCAGTCCAAACTTTCGAAAGACCCCAACGAGAAGCGCGATCACATGGTCCTGCTG
GAGTTCGTGACCGCCGCCGGGATCACTCTCGGCATGGACGAGCTGTACAAGGGCGGTACCGGAGGGAGCA
TGGTGAGAAAGGGCGAGGAGCTGTTCACCGGGGTGGTGCCCATCCTGGTCGAGCTGGACGGCGACGTAAA
CGGCCACAAGTTCAGCGTGCGGGGCGAGGGTGAGGGCGATGCCACCAATGGCAAGCTGACCCTGAAGTTC
ATCTGCACCACCGGCAAGCTGCCCGTGCCCTGGCCCACCCTCGTGACCACCCTGACCTACGGCGTGCAGT
GCTTCAGTCGCTACCCCGACCACATGAAGCAGCACGACTTCTTCAAGTCCGCCATGCCCGAAGGCTACGT
GCAGGAGCGCACCATCTTCTTCAAGGACGACGGCAACTACAAGACCCGCGCCGAGGTGAAGTTCGAGGGC
GACACCCTGGTGAACCGCATCGAGCTGAAGGGCATCGACTTCAAGGAGGACGGCAACATCCTGGGGCACA
AGCTGGAGTACAACACCGGAGCAGCAGCACGCTTCCGCTGGAGGACAGAGACCAAGGCAGCCAAGGTGTT
ATGTGTCATCATGGGCTGCTTCTGTTTCTGCTGGGCCCCCTTCTTTGTCACCAATATTGTGGACCCTTTC
ATAGACTACACTGTCCCCGAGCAGGTGTGGACTGCTTTCCTCTGGCTTGGCTATATCAATTCGGGGTTGA
ACCCTTTTCTCTATGCCTTCTTGAATAAGTCTTTCAGACGTGCCTTCCTCATCATCCTCCGTTGCAATTA
TAAGGTAGAGAAAAAGCCTCCTGTCAGGCAGATTCCAAGAGTTGCCGCCACTGCTTTGTCTGGGAGGGAG
CTTAATGTTAACATTTATCGGCATACCAATGAACCGGTGATCGAGAAAGCCAGTGACAATGAGCCCGGTA
TAGAGATGCAAGTTGAGAATTTAGAGTTACCAGTAAATCCCTCCAGTGTGGTTAGCGAAAGGATTAGCAG
TGTGTGATAAGCTAGCGCCCCTCTCCCTCCCCCCCCCNTAACGTTACTGGCCGAAGCCGCTTGGAATAAG
GCCGGTGTGCGTTTGTCTATATGTTATTTTCCACCATATTGCCGTCTTTTGGCAATGTGAGGGCCCGGAA
ACCTGGCCCTGTCTTCTTGACGAGCATTCCTAGGGGTCTTTCCCCTCTCGCCAAAGGAATGCAAGGTCTG
TTGAATGTCGTGAAGGAAGCAGTTCCTCTGGAAGCTTCTTGAAGACAAACAACGTCTGTAGCGACCCTTT
GCAGGCAGCGGAACCCCCCACCTGGCGACAGGTGCCTCTGCGGCCAACGCCACGTGTATAAGATACACCT
GCAAAGGCGGCACAACCCCAGTGCCACGTTGTGAGTTGGATAGTTGTGGAAAGAGTCAAATGGCTCTCCT
CAAGCGTATTCAACAAGGGGCTGAAGGATGCCCAGAAGGTACCCCATTGTATGGGATCTGATCTGGGGCC
TCGGTACACATGCTTTACATGTGTTTAGTCGAGGTTAAAAAAACGTCTAGGCCCCCCGAACCACGGGGAC
GTGGTTTTCCTTTGAAAAACACGATGATAATATGGCCACAACCATGGTGAGCAAGGGCGAGGAGGATAAC
ATGGCCATCATCAAGGAGTTCATGCGCTTCAAGGTGCACATGGAGGGCTCCGTGAACGGCCACGAGTTCG
AGATCGAGGGCGAGGGCGAGGGCCGCCCCTACGAGGGCACCCAGACCGCCAAGCTGAAGGTGACCAAGGG
TGGCCCCCTGCCCTTCGCCTGGGACATCCTGTCCCCTCAGTTCATGTACGGCTCCAAGGCCTACGTGAAG
CACCCCGCCGACATCCCCGACTACTTGAAGCTGTCCTTCCCCGAGGGCTTCAAGTGGGAGCGCGTGATGA
ACTTCGAGGACGGCGGCGTGGTGACCGTGACCCAGGACTCCTCCCTGCAGGACGGCGAGTTCATCTACAA
GGTGAAGCTGCGCGGCACCAACTTCCCCTCCGACGGCCCCGTAATGCAGAAGAAGACCATGGGCTGGGAG
GCCTCCTCCGAGCGGATGTACCCCGAGGACGGCGCCCTGAAGGGCGAGATCAAGCAGAGGCTGAAGCTGA
AGGACGGCGGCCACTACGACGCTGAGGTCAAGACCACCTACAAGGCCAAGAAGCCCGTGCAGCTGCCCGG
CGCCTACAACGTCAACATCAAGTTGGACATCACCTCCCACAACGAGGACTACACCATCGTGGAACAGTAC
GAACGCGCCGAGGGCCGCCACTCCACCGGCGGCATGGACGAGCTGTACAAGGATGGTAAAAAGAAGAAAA
AGAAGTCAAAGACAAAGTGTGTAATTATGTAAGTCGACGAACAAAAACTCATCTCAGAAGAGGATCTGAA
TGCTGTGGGCCAGGACACGCAGGAGGTCATCGTGGTGCCACACTCCTTGCCCTTTAAGGTGGTGGTGATC
TCAGCCATCCTGGCCCTGGTGGTGCTCACCATCATCTCCCTTATCATCCTCATCATGCTTTGGCAGAAGA
AGCCACGTTAGGCGGCCGCTCGAGATCAGCCTCGACTGTGCCTTCTAGTTGCCAGCCATCTGTTGTTTGC
CCCTCCCCCGTGCCTTCCTTGACCCTGGAAGGTGCCACTCCCACTGTCCTTTCCTAATAAAATGAGGAAA
TTGCATCGCATTGTCTGAGTAGGTGTCATTCTATTCTGGGGGGTGGGGTGGGGCAGGACAGCAAGGGGGA
GGATTGGGAAGACAATAGCAGGCATGCTGGGGATGCGGTGGGCTCTATGGCTTCTGAGGCGGAAAGAACC
AGTGGCGGTAATACGGTTATCCACAGAATCGGGGGATAACGCAGGAAAGAACATGTGAGCAAAAGGCCAG
CAAAAGGCCAGGAACCGTAAAAAGGCCGCGTTGCTGGCGTTTTTCCATAGGCTCCGCCCCCCTGACGAGC
ATCACAAAAATCGACGCTCAAGTCAGAGGTGGCGAAACCCGACAGGACTATAAAGATACCAGGCGTTTCC
CCCTGGAAGCTCCCTCGTGCGCTCTCCTGTTCCGACCCTGCCGCTTACCGGATACCTGTCCGCCTTTCTC
CCTTCGGGAAGCGTGGCGCTTTCTCATAGCTCACGCTGTAGGTATCTCAGTTCGGTGTAGGTCGTTCGCT
CCAAGCTGGGCTGTGTGCACGAACCCCCCGTTCAGCCCGACCGCTGCGCCTTATCCGGTAACTATCGTCT
TGAGTCCAACCCGGTAAGACGCGACTTATCGCCACTGGCAGCAGCCACTGGTAACAGGATTAGCAGAGCG
AGGTATGTAGGCGGTGCTACAGAGTTCTTGAAGTGGTGGCCTAACTACGGCTACACTAGAAGAACAGTAT
TTGGTATCTGCGCTCTGCTGAAGCCAGTTACCTTCGGAAAAAGAGTTGGTAGCTCTTGATCCGGCAAACA
AACCACCGCTGGTAGCGGTGGTTTTTTTGTTTGCAAGCAGCAGATTACGCGCAGAAAAAAAGGATCTCAA
GAAGATCCTTTGATCTTTTCTACGGGGTCTGACGCTCAGTGGAACGAAAACTCACGTTAAGGGATTTTGG
TCATGAGATTATCAAAAAGGATCTTCACCTAGATCCTTTTAAATTAAAAATGAAGTTTTAAATCAATCTA
AAGTATATATGAGTAACCTGAGGCTATGGCAGGGCCTGCCGCCCCGACGTTGGCTGCGAGCCCTGGGCCT
TCACCCGAACTTGGGGGGTGGGGTGGGGAAAAGGAAGAAACGCGGGCGTATTGGCCCCAATGGGGTCTCG
GTGGGGTATCGACAGAGTGCCAGCCCTGGGACCGAACCCCGCGTTTATGAACAAACGACCCAACACCGTG
CGTTTTATTCTGTCTTTTTATTGCCGTCATAGCGCGGGTTCCTTCCGGTATTGTCTCCTTCCGTGTTTCA
GTTAGCCTCCCCCTAGGGTGGGCGAAGAACTCCAGCATGAGATCCCCGCGCTGGAGGATCATCCAGCCGG
CGTCCCGGAAAACGATTCCGAAGCCCAACCTTTCATAGAAGGCGGCGGTGGAATCGAAATCTCGTGATGG
CAGGTTGGGCGTCGCTTGGTCGGTCATTTCGAACCCCAGAGTCCCGCTCAGAAGAACTCGTCAAGAAGGC
GATAGAAGGCGATGCGCTGCGAATCGGGAGCGGCGATACCGTAAAGCACGAGGAAGCGGTCAGCCCATTC
GCCGCCAAGCTCTTCAGCAATATCACGGGTAGCCAACGCTATGTCCTGATAGCGGTCCGCCACACCCAGC
CGGCCACAGTCGATGAATCCAGAAAAGCGGCCATTTTCCACCATGATATTCGGCAAGCAGGCATCGCCAT
AGGTCACGACGAGATCCTCGCCGTCGGGCATGCTCGCCTTGAGCCTGGCGAACAGTTCGGCTGGCGCGAG
CCCCTGATGCTCTTCGTCCAGATCATCCTGATCGACAAGACCGGCTTCCATCCGAGTACGTGCTCGCTCG
ATGCGATGTTTCGCTTGGTGGTCGAATGGGCAGGTAGCCGGATCAAGCGTATGCAGCCGCCGCATTGCAT
CAGCCATGATGGATACTTTCTCGGCAGGAGCAAGGTGAGATGACAGGAGATCCTGCCCCGGCACTTCGCC
CAATAGCAGCCAGTCCCTTCCCGCTTCAGTGACAACGTCGAGCACAGCTGCGCAAGGAACGCCCGTCGTG
GCCAGCCACGATAGCCGCGCTGCCTCGTCTTGCAGTTCATTCAGGGCACCGGACAGGTCGGTCTTGACAA
AAAGAACCGGGCGCCCCTGCGCTGACAGCCGGAACACGGCGGCATCAGAGCAGCCGATTGTCTGTTGTGC
CCAGTCATAGCCGAATAGCCTCTCCACCCAAGCGGCCGGAGAACCTGCGTGCAATCCATCTTGTTCAATC
ATGCGAAACGATCCTCATCCTGTCTCTTGATCGATCTTTGCAAAAGCCTAGGCCTCCAAAAAAGCCTCCT
CACTACTTCTGGAATAGCTCAGAGGCCGGGCCTCGGCCTCTGCATAAATAAAAAAAATTAGTCAGCCATG
GGGCGGAGAATGGGCGGAACTGGGCGGAGTTAGGGGCGGAATGGGCGGAGTTAGGGGCGGGACTATGGTT
GCTGACTAATTGAGATGCATGCTTTGCATACTTCTGCCTGCTGGGGAGCCTGGGGACTTTCCACACCTGG
TTGCTGACTAATTGAGATGCATGCTTTGCATACTTCTGCCTGCTGGGGAGCCTGGGGACTTTCCACACCC
TAACTGACACACATTCCACAGCTGGTTCTTTCCGCCTCAGGACTCTTCCTTTTTCAATAAATCAATCTAA
AGTATATATGAGTAAACTTGGTCTGACAGTTACCAATGCTTAATCAGTGAGGCACCTATCTCAGCGATCT
GTCTATTTCGTTCATCCATAGTTGCCTGACTCCCCGTCGTGTAGATAACTACGATACGGGAGGGCTTACC
ATCTGGCCCCAGTGCTGCAATGATACCGCGAGACCCACGCTCACCGGCTCCAGATTTATCAGCAATAAAC
CAGCCAGCCGGAAGGGCCGAGCGCAGAAGTGGTCCTGCAACTTTATCCGCCTCCATCCAGTCTATTAATT
GTTGCCGGGAAGCTAGAGTAAGTAGTTCGCCAGTTAATAGTTTGCGCAACGTTGTTGCCATTGCTACAGG
CATCGTGGTGTCACGCTCGTCGTTTGGTATGGCTTCATTCAGCTCCGGTTCCCAACGATCAAGGCGAGTT
ACATGATCCCCCATGTTGTGCAAAAAAGCGGTTAGCTCCTTCGGTCCTCCGATCGTTGTCAGAAGTAAGT
TGGCCGCAGTGTTATCACTCATGGTTATGGCAGCACTGCATAATTCTCTTACTGTCATGCCATCCGTAAG
ATGCTTTTCTGTGACTGGTGAGTACTCAACCAAGTCATTCTGAGAATAGTGTATGCGGCGACCGAGTTGC
TCTTGCCCGGCGTCAATACGGGATAATACCGCGCCACATAGCAGAACTTTAAAAGTGCTCATCATTGGAA
AACGTTCTTCGGGGCGAAAACTCTCAAGGATCTTACCGCTGTTGAGATCCAGTTCGATGTAACCCACTCG
TGCACCCAACTGATCTTCAGCATCTTTTACTTTCACCAGCGTTTCTGGGTGAGCAAAAACAGGAAGGCAA
AATGCCGCAAAAAAGGGAATAAGGGCGACACGGAAATGTTGAATACTCATACTCTTCCTTTTTCAATATT
ATTGAAGCATTTATCAGGGTTATTGTCTCATGAGCGGATACATATTTGAATGTATTTAGAAAAATAAACA
AATAGGGGTTCCGCGCACATTTCCCCGAAAAGTGCCACCTG
[124 nt withheld, positions 8232-8355]
C
[91 nt withheld, positions 8357-8447]
A
[49 nt withheld, positions 8449-8497]
CCTTTGACGTTGGAGTCCACGTTCTTT
[37 nt withheld, positions 8525-8561]
ACCCTATCTCGGTCTATTCTTTTGATTTATAAGGGATTTTGCCGATTTCGGCCTATTGGTTAAAAAATGA
GCTGATTTAACAAAAATTTAACGCGAATTTTAACAAAATATTAACGCTTACAATTTACGCGCGCGTTG
